Addgene plasmid #234216: pAIP4_1FL0
Purpose: Heterologous protein expression of aminoacyl tRNA synthase complex-interacting multifunctional protein 1 in Escherichia coli
Depositing lab: Christopher Bahl. Depositing organization: AI Proteins. Publication: Facile, high-throughput protein purification enabled by high-efficiency protease elution. Cárcamo Noriega EN, Truebridge IS, Teets FD 3rd, Bowman JW 3rd, Rodriguez N, Howard TA, Bahl CD. Protein Sci. 2026 Sep;35(9):e70746. doi: 10.1002/pro.70746. PubMed 42555168.
Backbone
  Vector backbone: pET29b
  Backbone size w/o insert (bp): 5679
  Vector type: Bacterial Expression
Growth in bacteria
  Bacterial resistance: Kanamycin, 50 μg/mL
  Growth temperature: 37°C
  Growth strain: DH10B
  Copy number: High Copy
Gene/Insert
  Gene/Insert name: 1FL0 (alt names: AIMP1_HUMAN; Aminoacyl tRNA synthase complex-interacting multifunctional protein 1)
  Species: H. sapiens (human)
  Insert size (bp): 492
  Entrez Gene: AIMP1 (a.k.a. EMAP2, EMAPII, HLD3, SCYE1, p43)
  Promoter: T7
  Tag / fusion protein: 10x HisTag-Smt3 (N terminal on backbone)
  Cloning method: Golden Gate
  Sequencing primers: 5′ T7-promoter; 3′ T7-Term
Resource information
  A portion of this plasmid was derived from a plasmid made by: Synthetic DNA
Terms and licenses: Academic/Nonprofit Terms; Industry Terms
Depositor comments: 5' cloning site: BsaI (destroyed), 3' cloning site: BsaI (destroyed). Aminoacyl tRNA synthase complex-interacting multifunctional protein 1 (Multisynthase complex auxiliary component p43) [Cleaved into Endothelial monocyte-activating polypeptide 2 (EMAP-2) (Endothelial monocyte-activating polypeptide II) (EMAP-II) (Small inducible cytokine subfamily E member 1)]
How to cite: pAIP4_1FL0 was a gift from Christopher Bahl (Addgene plasmid # 234216 ; http://n2t.net/addgene:234216 ; RRID:Addgene_234216)
