[The description below was written by a language model from this plasmid's Addgene catalogue record and pLannotate feature annotations shown in this document.]
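Description:
pAIP4_1FL0 is a bacterial expression plasmid built on a pET29b backbone for producing a fragment of human AIMP1 (aminoacyl tRNA synthase complex-interacting multifunctional protein 1, also known as p43, the precursor of the cytokine EMAP-II) in Escherichia coli. The 492 bp insert, named after the identifier 1FL0, was made from synthetic DNA and placed by Golden Gate assembly, which destroyed the flanking BsaI sites. The plasmid is selected with kanamycin through the aph(3')-Ia KanR gene and replicates from a ColE1/pBR322-type origin. The rop gene and bom region are also present. The catalogue lists it as high copy, although rop normally moderates copy number. An f1 origin and some residual tetracycline-resistance gene fragments remain from the backbone.

Expression is driven by a T7 promoter with an adjacent lac operator and the T7 gene 10 ribosome binding site, and ends at a T7 terminator. The plasmid carries its own lacI gene, so transcription is repressed until induction with IPTG in a host supplying T7 RNA polymerase. The open reading frame begins with a polyhistidine tag (recorded as 10xHis) fused to yeast Smt3, the SUMO homologue, followed by the AIMP1 fragment. Smt3 often aids solubility and is recognised by SUMO-specific protease, which can release the target protein from the tag. This fits the associated work on high-throughput purification by protease elution. The feature table also detects a second histidine-tag fragment and a partial SET1 solubility-tag sequence between the insert and the terminator. The record does not say whether these are translated as part of the product.
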