Features (pLannotate 1.2.2; 21 found; start..end, strand, type, name):
    379..426     -  terminator     T7 terminator: transcription terminator for bacteriophage T7 RNA polymerase
    434..483     -  CDS            SET1 (fragment): solubility-enhancement tag derived from T7 phage gene 10B
    493..510     -  CDS            9xHis (fragment): 9xHis affinity tag
    532..1053    -  CDS            AIMP1 (fragment): AIMP1_HUMAN - Also known as EMAP2, SCYE1. Experimental evidence at protein level: Swiss-Prot protein existence level 1. Non-catalytic component of the multisynthase complex. Stimulates the catalytic activity of cytoplasmic arginyl-tRNA synthase (PubMed:10358004). Binds tRNA. Possesses inflammatory cytokine activity (PubMed:11306575). Negatively regulates TGF-beta signaling through stabilization of SMURF2 by binding to SMURF2 and inhibiting its SMAD7- mediated degradation (By similarity). Involved in glucose homeostasis through induction of glucagon secretion at low glucose levels (By similarit
   1024..1320    -  CDS            SMT3: SMT3_YEAST - Experimental evidence at protein level: Swiss-Prot protein existence level 1. Not known; suppressor of MIF2 mutations. From Saccharomyces cerevisiae (strain ATCC 204508 / S288c) (Baker's yeast).
   1328..1347    -  CDS            7xHis (fragment): 6xHis affinity tag
   1379..1401    -  RBS            RBS: efficient ribosome binding site from bacteriophage T7 gene 10 (Olins and Rangwala, 1989)
   1416..1440    -  protein_bind   lac operator: The lac repressor binds to the lac operator to inhibit transcription in E. coli. This inhibition can be relieved by adding lactose or isopropyl-β-D-thiogalactopyranoside (IPTG). lac repressor encoded by lacI
   1441..1459    -  promoter       T7 promoter: promoter for bacteriophage T7 RNA polymerase
   1485..1764    +  CDS            TcR (fragment): tetracycline efflux protein; tet; confers resistance to tetracycline
   1772..1849    +  promoter       lacI promoter: lacI
   1850..2932    +  CDS            lacI: lac repressor; lacI; The lac repressor binds to the lac operator to inhibit transcription in E. coli. This inhibition can be relieved by adding lactose or isopropyl-β-D-thiogalactopyranoside (IPTG).
   2945..2966    +  protein_bind   CAP binding site: CAP binding activates transcription in the presence of cAMP. E. coli catabolite activator protein
   2981..3272    +  CDS            TcR (fragment): tetracycline efflux protein; tet; confers resistance to tetracycline
   3344..3724    -  CDS            YPB1_ECOLX: Protein predicted: Swiss-Prot protein existence level 4. From Escherichia coli.
   3741..3932    +  CDS            rop: Rop protein, which maintains plasmids at low copy number; rop
   4034..4173    +  misc_feature   bom: basis of mobility region from pBR322
   4359..4947    -  rep_origin     ori: high-copy-number ColE1/pMB1/pBR322/pUC origin of replication
   5069..5884    +  CDS            KanR: aminoglycoside phosphotransferase; aph(3')-Ia; confers resistance to kanamycin in bacteria or G418 (Geneticin®) in eukaryotes
   5893..5950    -  promoter       AmpR promoter (fragment): bla
   6003..342     -  rep_origin     f1 ori (across the origin) (sequence partly withheld): f1 bacteriophage origin of replication; arrow indicates direction of (+) strand synthesis
>Addgene plasmid #234216 | pAIP4_1FL0 | addgene full sequence | sequence record 464181 | Addgene NGS Result
CCGAGATAGGGT
[37 nt withheld, positions 13-49]
AAAGAACGTGGACTCCAACGTCAAAGG
[49 nt withheld, positions 77-125]
T
[91 nt withheld, positions 127-217]
G
[124 nt withheld, positions 219-342]
CCCATTCGCCAATCCGGATATAGTTCCTCCTTTCAGCAAAAAACCCCTCAAGACCCGTTTAGAGGCCCCA
AGGGGTTATGCTAGTTATTGCTCAGCGGTGGCAGCAGCCAACTCAGCTTCCTTTCGGGCTTTGTTAGCAG
CCGGATCTCAGTGGTGGTGGTGGTGGTGCTCGAGTCATTACGAACCCAACTTAATACCGCTATTGGACAT
GGTTTGTGCGCGGCACACGCCTTTGCCTTTTACCTCGAACGGGACGCCCTTGTACGTAGCAACACATTCA
TCGTTGGTGTGCAGGTCCGGCTGAATTTGTTCCCAGATCTTCTTTTTCGGATTCAACTCTTTGTCCGGCT
CACCCGGAAACGCATCGAAGGTAATACGATCACCCGGAACGCTGCCGTTCGGTGGCGCCAAGATTTCGAT
TTTCTCCGGGGAGCTCGCACACATCACCATAGCTTGCGACAGCACACCGCGCATCTTTGCCGGCTTCAGG
TTGCACAGGAGAATAACCATACGATTCTGCATCTGTTCCAGCGGCACGTGGTTGACCAGACCAGAAACAA
CGGTACGAGGCGCGATCTCACCCACATCCACCTCTTCAACATACAGGCTGTCGGCGTCCGGATGTTTACG
CGCAGTGATAATGCAGCCTATCCTTAGGTCTAATCTTGATACATCAATTCCAGAGCCGCCAATCTGTTCA
CGGTGGGCTTCAATGATGTCGTTGTCTTCCATGTCCAGGTCTTCCGGCGCTTGATCTGCCTGGATGCGAA
TACCGTCATACAGGAAACGCAGGCTATCCATTTCCTTGCCCTGACGTTTGGCAAACGCTTCCATCAGGCG
ACGCAGCGGCGTGGTCTTTTTGATCTTAAAGAAAATTTCAGAGCTGCCGTCACTAACTTTCAGGTTAATA
TGGGTTTCCGGTTTCACTTCCGGCTTGACTTCCGGCTTTGCTTCTTGGTTGACTTCCGAATCTTGCAGGC
TACCGTGGTGATGGTGATGGTGATGATGGTGATGAATCTTCGCCATCATATGTATATCTCCTTCTTAAAG
TTAAACAAAATTATTTCTAGAGGGGAATTGTTATCCGCTCACAATTCCCCTATAGTGAGTCGTATTAATT
TCGCGGGATCGAGATCGATCTCGATCCTCTACGCCGGACGCATCGTGGCCGGCATCACCGGCGCCACAGG
TGCGGTTGCTGGCGCCTATATCGCCGACATCACCGATGGGGAAGATCGGGCTCGCCACTTCGGGCTCATG
AGCGCTTGTTTCGGCGTGGGTATGGTGGCAGGCCCCGTGGCCGGGGGACTGTTGGGCGCCATCTCCTTGC
ATGCACCATTCCTTGCGGCGGCGGTGCTCAACGGCCTCAACCTACTACTGGGCTGCTTCCTAATGCAGGA
GTCGCATAAGGGAGAGCGTCGAGATCCCGGACACCATCGAATGGCGCAAAACCTTTCGCGGTATGGCATG
ATAGCGCCCGGAAGAGAGTCAATTCAGGGTGGTGAATGTGAAACCAGTAACGTTATACGATGTCGCAGAG
TATGCCGGTGTCTCTTATCAGACCGTTTCCCGCGTGGTGAACCAGGCCAGCCACGTTTCTGCGAAAACGC
GGGAAAAAGTGGAAGCGGCGATGGCGGAGCTGAATTACATTCCCAACCGCGTGGCACAACAACTGGCGGG
CAAACAGTCGTTGCTGATTGGCGTTGCCACCTCCAGTCTGGCCCTGCACGCGCCGTCGCAAATTGTCGCG
GCGATTAAATCTCGCGCCGATCAACTGGGTGCCAGCGTGGTGGTGTCGATGGTAGAACGAAGCGGCGTCG
AAGCCTGTAAAGCGGCGGTGCACAATCTTCTCGCGCAACGCGTCAGTGGGCTGATCATTAACTATCCGCT
GGATGACCAGGATGCCATTGCTGTGGAAGCTGCCTGCACTAATGTTCCGGCGTTATTTCTTGATGTCTCT
GACCAGACACCCATCAACAGTATTATTTTCTCCCATGAAGACGGTACGCGACTGGGCGTGGAGCATCTGG
TCGCATTGGGTCACCAGCAAATCGCGCTGTTAGCGGGCCCATTAAGTTCTGTCTCGGCGCGTCTGCGTCT
GGCTGGCTGGCATAAATATCTCACTCGCAATCAAATTCAGCCGATAGCGGAACGGGAAGGCGACTGGAGT
GCCATGTCCGGTTTTCAACAAACCATGCAAATGCTGAATGAGGGCATCGTTCCCACTGCGATGCTGGTTG
CCAACGATCAGATGGCGCTGGGCGCAATGCGCGCCATTACCGAGTCCGGGCTGCGCGTTGGTGCGGACAT
CTCGGTAGTGGGATACGACGATACCGAAGACAGCTCATGTTATATCCCGCCGTTAACCACCATCAAACAG
GATTTTCGCCTGCTGGGGCAAACCAGCGTGGACCGCTTGCTGCAACTCTCTCAGGGCCAGGCGGTGAAGG
GCAATCAGCTGTTGCCCGTCTCACTGGTGAAAAGAAAAACCACCCTGGCGCCCAATACGCAAACCGCCTC
TCCCCGCGCGTTGGCCGATTCATTAATGCAGCTGGCACGACAGGTTTCCCGACTGGAAAGCGGGCAGTGA
GCGCAACGCAATTAATGTAAGTTAGCTCACTCATTAGGCACCGGGATCTCGACCGATGCCCTTGAGAGCC
TTCAACCCAGTCAGCTCCTTCCGGTGGGCGCGGGGCATGACTATCGTCGCCGCACTTATGACTGTCTTCT
TTATCATGCAACTCGTAGGACAGGTGCCGGCAGCGCTCTGGGTCATTTTCGGCGAGGACCGCTTTCGCTG
GAGCGCGACGATGATCGGCCTGTCGCTTGCGGTATTCGGAATCTTGCACGCCCTCGCTCAAGCCTTCGTC
ACTGGTCCCGCCACCAAACGTTTCGGCGAGAAGCAGGCCATTATCGCCGGCATGGCGGCCCCACGGGTGC
GCATGATCGTGCTCCTGTCGTTGAGGACCCGGCTAGGCTGGCGGGGTTGCCTTACTGGTTAGCAGAATGA
ATCACCGATACGCGAGCGAACGTGAAGCGACTGCTGCTGCAAAACGTCTGCGACCTGAGCAACAACATGA
ATGGTCTTCGGTTTCCGTGTTTCGTAAAGTCTGGAAACGCGGAAGTCAGCGCCCTGCACCATTATGTTCC
GGATCTGCATCGCAGGATGCTGCTGGCTACCCTGTGGAACACCTACATCTGTATTAACGAAGCGCTGGCA
TTGACCCTGAGTGATTTTTCTCTGGTCCCGCCGCATCCATACCGCCAGTTGTTTACCCTCACAACGTTCC
AGTAACCGGGCATGTTCATCATCAGTAACCCGTATCGTGAGCATCCTCTCTCGTTTCATCGGTATCATTA
CCCCCATGAACAGAAATCCCCCTTACACGGAGGCATCAGTGACCAAACAGGAAAAAACCGCCCTTAACAT
GGCCCGCTTTATCAGAAGCCAGACATTAACGCTTCTGGAGAAACTCAACGAGCTGGACGCGGATGAACAG
GCAGACATCTGTGAATCGCTTCACGACCACGCTGATGAGCTTTACCGCAGCTGCCTCGCGCGTTTCGGTG
ATGACGGTGAAAACCTCTGACACATGCAGCTCCCGGAGACGGTCACAGCTTGTCTGTAAGCGGATGCCGG
GAGCAGACAAGCCCGTCAGGGCGCGTCAGCGGGTGTTGGCGGGTGTCGGGGCGCAGCCATGACCCAGTCA
CGTAGCGATAGCGGAGTGTATACTGGCTTAACTATGCGGCATCAGAGCAGATTGTACTGAGAGTGCACCA
TTGCGGTGTGAAATACCGCACAGATGCGTAAGGAGAAAATACCGCATCAGGCGCTCTTCCGCTTCCTCGC
TCACTGACTCGCTGCGCTCGGTCGTTCGGCTGCGGCGAGCGGTATCAGCTCACTCAAAGGCGGTAATACG
GTTATCCACAGAATCAGGGGATAACGCAGGAAAGAACATGTGAGCAAAAGGCCAGCAAAAGGCCAGGAAC
CGTAAAAAGGCCGCGTTGCTGGCGTTTTTCCATAGGCTCCGCCCCCCTGACGAGCATCACAAAAATCGAC
GCTCAAGTCAGAGGTGGCGAAACCCGACAGGACTATAAAGATACCAGGCGTTTCCCCCTGGAAGCTCCCT
CGTGCGCTCTCCTGTTCCGACCCTGCCGCTTACCGGATACCTGTCCGCCTTTCTCCCTTCGGGAAGCGTG
GCGCTTTCTCATAGCTCACGCTGTAGGTATCTCAGTTCGGTGTAGGTCGTTCGCTCCAAGCTGGGCTGTG
TGCACGAACCCCCCGTTCAGCCCGACCGCTGCGCCTTATCCGGTAACTATCGTCTTGAGTCCAACCCGGT
AAGACACGACTTATCGCCACTGGCAGCAGCCACTGGTAACAGGATTAGCAGAGCGAGGTATGTAGGCGGT
GCTACAGAGTTCTTGAAGTGGTGGCCTAACTACGGCTACACTAGAAGGACAGTATTTGGTATCTGCGCTC
TGCTGAAGCCAGTTACCTTCGGAAAAAGAGTTGGTAGCTCTTGATCCGGCAAACAAACCACCGCTGGTAG
CGGTGGTTTTTTTGTTTGCAAGCAGCAGATTACGCGCAGAAAAAAAGGATCTCAAGAAGATCCTTTGATC
TTTTCTACGGGGTCTGACGCTCAGTGGAACGAAAACTCACGTTAAGGGATTTTGGTCATGAACAATAAAA
CTGTCTGCTTACATAAACAGTAATACAAGGGGTGTTATGAGCCATATTCAACGGGAAACGTCTTGCTCTA
GGCCGCGATTAAATTCCAACATGGATGCTGATTTATATGGGTATAAATGGGCTCGCGATAATGTCGGGCA
ATCAGGTGCGACAATCTATCGATTGTATGGGAAGCCCGATGCGCCAGAGTTGTTTCTGAAACATGGCAAA
GGTAGCGTTGCCAATGATGTTACAGATGAGATGGTCAGACTAAACTGGCTGACGGAATTTATGCCTCTTC
CGACCATCAAGCATTTTATCCGTACTCCTGATGATGCATGGTTACTCACCACTGCGATCCCCGGGAAAAC
AGCATTCCAGGTATTAGAAGAATATCCTGATTCAGGTGAAAATATTGTTGATGCGCTGGCAGTGTTCCTG
CGCCGGTTGCATTCGATTCCTGTTTGTAATTGTCCTTTTAACAGCGATCGCGTATTTCGTCTCGCTCAGG
CGCAATCACGAATGAATAACGGTTTGGTTGATGCGAGTGATTTTGATGACGAGCGTAATGGCTGGCCTGT
TGAACAAGTCTGGAAAGAAATGCATAAACTTTTGCCATTCTCACCGGATTCAGTCGTCACTCATGGTGAT
TTCTCACTTGATAACCTTATTTTTGACGAGGGGAAATTAATAGGTTGTATTGATGTTGGACGAGTCGGAA
TCGCAGACCGATACCAGGATCTTGCCATCCTATGGAACTGCCTCGGTGAGTTTTCTCCTTCATTACAGAA
ACGGCTTTTTCAAAAATATGGTATTGATAATCCTGATATGAATAAATTGCAGTTTCATTTGATGCTCGAT
GAGTTTTTCTAAGAATTAATTCATGAGCGGATACATATTTGAATGTATTTAGAAAAATAAACAAATAGGG
GTTCCGCGCACATTTCCCCGAAAAGTGCCACCTAAATTGTAAGCGTTAATATTTTGTTAAAATTCGCGTT
AAATTTTTGTTAAATCAGCTCATTTTTTAACCAATAGGCCGAAATCGGCAAAATCCCTTATAAATCAAAA
GAATAGA
